LOCUS       Exported 2483 bp ds-DNA circular SYN 13-MAY-2021
DEFINITION  Phytobricks Level 0 part.
ACCESSION   .
VERSION     .
KEYWORDS    pEPYC0CM0291
SOURCE      synthetic DNA construct
  ORGANISM  synthetic DNA construct
REFERENCE   1 (bases 1 to 2483)
  AUTHORS   Cai YM, Kallam K, Tidd H, Gendarini G, Salzman A, Patron NJ
  TITLE     Rational design of minimal synthetic promoters for plants.
  JOURNAL   Nucleic Acids Res. 2020 Aug 28. pii: 5897334. doi:
            10.1093/nar/gkaa682.
  PUBMED    32856047
REFERENCE   2 (bases 1 to 2483)
  AUTHORS   .
  TITLE     Direct Submission
  JOURNAL   Exported May 13, 2021 from SnapGene Server 1.1.58
            http://www.snapgene.com
FEATURES             Location/Qualifiers
     source          1..2483
                     /organism="synthetic DNA construct"
                     /mol_type="other DNA"
     primer_bind     310..329
                     /label=CAT-R
                     /note="Chloramphenicol resistance gene, reverse primer"
     primer_bind     557..575
                     /label=pBRforEco
                     /note="pBR322 vectors, upsteam of EcoRI site, forward
                     primer"
     terminator      579..622
                     /label=bacterial terminator
                     /note="putative bacterial transcription terminator"
     terminator      1081..1138
                     /label=his operon terminator
                     /note="This putative transcriptin terminator from the E.
                     coli his operon has a 2-bp deletion introduced during
                     synthesis. Its efficiency has not been determined."
     primer_bind     complement(1162..1179)
                     /label=L4440
                     /note="L4440 vector, forward primer"
     rep_origin      complement(1333..1921)
                     /direction=LEFT
                     /label=ori
                     /note="high-copy-number ColE1/pMB1/pBR322/pUC origin of
                     replication"
     primer_bind     complement(1413..1432)
                     /label=pBR322ori-F
                     /note="pBR322 origin, forward primer"
     terminator      2104..2198
                     /label=lambda t0 terminator
                     /note="transcription terminator from phage lambda"
     CDS             complement(2219..395)
                     /codon_start=1
                     /gene="cat"
                     /product="chloramphenicol acetyltransferase"
                     /label=CmR
                     /note="confers resistance to chloramphenicol"
                     /translation="MEKKITGYTTVDISQWHRKEHFEAFQSVAQCTYNQTVQLDITAFL
                     KTVKKNKHKFYPAFIHILARLMNAHPEFRMAMKDGELVIWDSVHPCYTVFHEQTETFSS
                     LWSEYHDDFRQFLHIYSQDVACYGENLAYFPKGFIENMFFVSANPWVSFTSFDLNVANM
                     DNFFAPVFTMGKYYTQGDKVLMPLAIQVHHAVCDGFHVGRMLNELQQYCDEWQGGA"
ORIGIN
        1 gccaggtttt caccgtaaca cgccacatct tgcgaatata tgtgtagaaa ctgccggaaa
       61 tcgtcgtggt attcactcca gagcgatgaa aacgtttcag tttgctcatg gaaaacggtg
      121 taacaagggt gaacactatc ccatatcacc agctcaccgt ctttcattgc catacgaaat
      181 tccggatgag cattcatcag gcgggcaaga atgtgaataa aggccggata aaacttgtgc
      241 ttatttttct ttacggtctt taaaaaggcc gtaatatcca gctgaacggt ctggttatag
      301 gtacattgag caactgactg aaatgcctca aaatgttctt tacgatgcca ttgggatata
      361 tcaacggtgg tatatccagt gatttttttc tccattttag cttccttagc tcctgaaaat
      421 ctcgataact caaaaaatac gcccggtagt gatcttattt cattatggtg aaagttggaa
      481 cctcttacgt gcccgatcaa ctcgagtgcc acctgacgtc taagaaacca ttattatcat
      541 gacattaacc tataaaaata ggcgtatcac gaggcagaat ttcagataaa aaaaatcctt
      601 agctttcgct aaggatgatt tctggaattc ggtctcagga gtggaagatt cagaaaatct
      661 ccatcaacaa ataatccaag taaggattaa tggattgatc aacatcctta ccgctatggg
      721 tgcacaccag catgtgttga tcaccagcta ttgtgggaca ccaatttcgt ccacagacat
      781 caacatctta tcgtcctttg aagataagat aataatgttg aagataagag tgggagccac
      841 cactaaaaca ttgctttgtc aaaagctaaa aaagatgatg cccgacagcc acttgtgtga
      901 agcatgtgaa gccggtccct ccactaagaa aattagtgaa gcatcttcca gtggtccctc
      961 cactcacagc tcaatcagtg agcaacagga cgaaggaaat gacgtaagcc atgacgtcta
     1021 atcccacaag aatttcctta tataaggaac acaaatcaga aggtactcga gaccctgcag
     1081 tccggcaaaa aagggcaagg tgtcaccacc ctgccctttt tctttaaaac cgaaaagatt
     1141 acttcgcgtt atgcaggctt cctcgctcac tgactcgctg cgctcggtcg ttcggctgcg
     1201 gcgagcggta tcagctcact caaaggcggt aatacggtta tccacagaat caggggataa
     1261 cgcaggaaag aacatgtgag caaaaggcca gcaaaaggcc aggaaccgta aaaaggccgc
     1321 gttgctggcg tttttccaca ggctccgccc ccctgacgag catcacaaaa atcgacgctc
     1381 aagtcagagg tggcgaaacc cgacaggact ataaagatac caggcgtttc cccctggaag
     1441 ctccctcgtg cgctctcctg ttccgaccct gccgcttacc ggatacctgt ccgcctttct
     1501 cccttcggga agcgtggcgc tttctcatag ctcacgctgt aggtatctca gttcggtgta
     1561 ggtcgttcgc tccaagctgg gctgtgtgca cgaacccccc gttcagcccg accgctgcgc
     1621 cttatccggt aactatcgtc ttgagtccaa cccggtaaga cacgacttat cgccactggc
     1681 agcagccact ggtaacagga ttagcagagc gaggtatgta ggcggtgcta cagagttctt
     1741 gaagtggtgg cctaactacg gctacactag aagaacagta tttggtatct gcgctctgct
     1801 gaagccagtt accttcggaa aaagagttgg tagctcttga tccggcaaac aaaccaccgc
     1861 tggtagcggt ggtttttttg tttgcaagca gcagattacg cgcagaaaaa aaggatctca
     1921 agaagatcct ttgatctttt ctacggggtc tgacgctcag tggaacgaaa actcacgtta
     1981 agggattttg gtcatgagat tatcaaaaag gatcttcacc tagatccttt taaattaaaa
     2041 atgaagtttt aaatcaatct aaagtatata tgagtaaact tggtctgaca gctcgaggct
     2101 tggattctca ccaataaaaa acgcccggcg gcaaccgagc gttctgaaca aatccagatg
     2161 gagttctgag gtcattactg gatctatcaa caggagtcca agcgagctcg atatcaaatt
     2221 acgccccgcc ctgccactca tcgcagtact gttgtaattc attaagcatt ctgccgacat
     2281 ggaagccatc acaaacggca tgatgaacct gaatcgccag cggcatcagc accttgtcgc
     2341 cttgcgtata atatttgccc atggtgaaaa cgggggcgaa gaagttgtcc atattggcca
     2401 cgtttaaatc aaaactggtg aaactcaccc agggattggc tgagacgaaa aacatattct
     2461 caataaaccc tttagggaaa tag
//
