[The description below was written by a language model from this plasmid's Addgene catalogue record and the feature table of its GenBank file.]
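Description:
pEPYC0CM0291 is a small (2,483 bp) circular synthetic-biology plasmid that holds a Phytobricks Level 0 standard part in the pUAP1 universal acceptor backbone. It is a bacterial cloning and storage vector, not an expression or plant transformation vector. It replicates in E. coli from a high-copy ColE1/pMB1-type origin and is selected with chloramphenicol through the cat gene (chloramphenicol acetyltransferase), which spans the numbering origin of the circular map. Three annotated terminators are present: a putative bacterial terminator, a his operon terminator carrying a small synthesis-derived deletion, and the phage lambda t0 terminator. The first two sit on either side of the unannotated interval where the part would be expected to lie, which would insulate it from read-through transcription.

The insert is MMV(ΔWRKY+), a synthetic sequence cloned through BpiI sites that were destroyed during assembly, as is usual when a part is domesticated into a Level 0 acceptor by Type IIS cloning. The feature table does not annotate the insert, and the record does not define its composition. The name and the associated work on rational design of minimal synthetic plant promoters suggest a promoter variant, probably derived from the Mirabilis mosaic virus promoter with altered WRKY transcription factor binding sites, but this is inference, not a stated fact. The record also does not give the Phytobrick position or the fusion overhangs. As a Level 0 part, the plasmid is meant to donate a reusable element for one-pot Golden Gate assembly into higher-level transcriptional units, where such regulatory parts can be combined with coding sequences and terminators and tested in plants.
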