Addgene plasmid #154499: pEPYC0CM0291
Purpose: Phytobricks Level 0 part
Depositing lab: Nicola Patron. Depositing organization: Earlham Institute. Publication: Rational design of minimal synthetic promoters for plants. Cai YM, Kallam K, Tidd H, Gendarini G, Salzman A, Patron NJ. Nucleic Acids Res. 2020 Aug 28. pii: 5897334. doi: 10.1093/nar/gkaa682. PubMed 32856047.
Backbone
  Vector backbone: pUAP1
  Vector type: Synthetic Biology
Growth in bacteria
  Bacterial resistance: Chloramphenicol, 25 μg/mL
  Growth temperature: 37°C
  Growth strain: NEB Stable
  Copy number: High Copy
Gene/Insert
  Gene/Insert name: MMV(ΔWRKY+)
  Species: Synthetic
  Cloning method: Restriction Enzyme; 5′ cloning site BpiI (destroyed during cloning); 3′ cloning site BpiI (destroyed during cloning)
Terms and licenses: Academic/Nonprofit Terms; Industry Terms: Not Available to Industry
Depositor comments: Please visit https://www.biorxiv.org/content/10.1101/2020.05.14.095406v1 for bioRxiv preprint.
How to cite: pEPYC0CM0291 was a gift from Nicola Patron (Addgene plasmid # 154499 ; http://n2t.net/addgene:154499 ; RRID:Addgene_154499)
